>Addgene plasmid #86866 | pET16b-Antp | addgene full sequence | sequence record 175674 | Addgene NGS Result
TAATACGACTCACTATAGGGGAATTGTGAGCGGATAACAATTCCCCTCTAGAAATAATTTTGTTTAACTT
TAAGAAGGAGATATACCATGGGCCATCATCATCATCATCATCATCATCATCACAGCAGCGGCCATATCGA
AGGTCGTCATATGCTCGAGGAGTCCGGCGGAGGCGGATCTCGCCAGATAAAGATTTGGTTCCAGAATCGG
CGCATGAAGTGGAAGAAGGGATCCGGCTGCTAACAAAGCCCGAAAGGAAGCTGAGTTGGCTGCTGCCACC
GCTGAGCAATAACTAGCATAACCCCTTGGGGCCTCTAAACGGGTCTTGAGGGGTTTTTTGCTGAAAGGAG
GAACTATATCCGGATATCCCGCAAGAGGCCCGGCAGTACCGGCATAACCAAGCCTATGCCTACAGCATCC
AGGGTGACGGTGCCGAGGATGACGATGAGCGCATTGTTAGATTTCATACACGGTGCCTGACTGCGTTAGC
AATTTAACTGTGATAAACTACCGCATTAAAGCTTATCGATGATAAGCTGTCAAACATGAGAATTCTTGAA
GACGAAAGGGCCTCGTGATACGCCTATTTTTATAGGTTAATGTCATGATAATAATGGTTTCTTAGACGTC
AGGTGGCACTTTTCGGGGAAATGTGCGCGGAACCCCTATTTGTTTATTTTTCTAAATACATTCAAATATG
TATCCGCTCATGAGACAATAACCCTGATAAATGCTTCAATAATATTGAAAAAGGAAGAGTATGAGTATTC
AACATTTCCGTGTCGCCCTTATTCCCTTTTTTGCGGCATTTTGCCTTCCTGTTTTTGCTCACCCAGAAAC
GCTGGTGAAAGTAAAAGATGCTGAAGATCAGTTGGGTGCACGAGTGGGTTACATCGAACTGGATCTCAAC
AGCGGTAAGATCCTTGAGAGTTTTCGCCCCGAAGAACGTTTTCCAATGATGAGCACTTTTAAAGTTCTGC
TATGTGGCGCGGTATTATCCCGTGTTGACGCCGGGCAAGAGCAACTCGGTCGCCGCATACACTATTCTCA
GAATGACTTGGTTGAGTACTCACCAGTCACAGAAAAGCATCTTACGGATGGCATGACAGTAAGAGAATTA
TGCAGTGCTGCCATAACCATGAGTGATAACACTGCGGCCAACTTACTTCTGACAACGATCGGAGGACCGA
AGGAGCTAACCGCTTTTTTGCACAACATGGGGGATCATGTAACTCGCCTTGATCGTTGGGAACCGGAGCT
GAATGAAGCCATACCAAACGACGAGCGTGACACCACGATGCCTGCAGCAATGGCAACAACGTTGCGCAAA
CTATTAACTGGCGAACTACTTACTCTAGCTTCCCGGCAACAATTAATAGACTGGATGGAGGCGGATAAAG
TTGCAGGACCACTTCTGCGCTCGGCCCTTCCGGCTGGCTGGTTTATTGCTGATAAATCTGGAGCCGGTGA
GCGTGGGTCTCGCGGTATCATTGCAGCACTGGGGCCAGATGGTAAGCCCTCCCGTATCGTAGTTATCTAC
ACGACGGGGAGTCAGGCAACTATGGATGAACGAAATAGACAGATCGCTGAGATAGGTGCCTCACTGATTA
AGCATTGGTAACTGTCAGACCAAGTTTACTCATATATACTTTAGATTGATTTAAAACTTCATTTTTAATT
TAAAAGGATCTAGGTGAAGATCCTTTTTGATAATCTCATGACCAAAATCCCTTAACGTGAGTTTTCGTTC
CACTGAGCGTCAGACCCCGTAGAAAAGATCAAAGGATCTTCTTGAGATCCTTTTTTTCTGCGCGTAATCT
GCTGCTTGCAAACAAAAAAACCACCGCTACCAGCGGTGGTTTGTTTGCCGGATCAAGAGCTACCAACTCT
TTTTCCGAAGGTAACTGGCTTCAGCAGAGCGCAGATACCAAATACTGTCCTTCTAGTGTAGCCGTAGTTA
GGCCACCACTTCAAGAACTCTGTAGCACCGCCTACATACCTCGCTCTGCTAATCCTGTTACCAGTGGCTG
CTGCCAGTGGCGATAAGTCGTGTCTTACCGGGTTGGACTCAAGACGATAGTTACCGGATAAGGCGCAGCG
GTCGGGCTGAACGGGGGGTTCGTGCACACAGCCCAGCTTGGAGCGAACGACCTACACCGAACTGAGATAC
CTACAGCGTGAGCTATGAGAAAGCGCCACGCTTCCCGAAGGGAGAAAGGCGGACAGGTATCCGGTAAGCG
GCAGGGTCGGAACAGGAGAGCGCACGAGGGAGCTTCCAGGGGGAAACGCCTGGTATCTTTATAGTCCTGT
CGGGTTTCGCCACCTCTGACTTGAGCGTCGATTTTTGTGATGCTCGTCAGGGGGGCGGAGCCTATGGAAA
AACGCCAGCAACGCGGCCTTTTTACGGTTCCTGGCCTTTTGCTGGCCTTTTGCTCACATGTTCTTTCCTG
CGTTATCCCCTGATTCTGTGGATAACCGTATTACCGCCTTTGAGTGAGCTGATACCGCTCGCCGCAGCCG
AACGACCGAGCGCAGCGAGTCAGTGAGCGAGGAAGCGGAAGAGCGCCTGATGCGGTATTTTCTCCTTACG
CATCTGTGCGGTATTTCACACCGCAATGGTGCACTCTCAGTACAATCTGCTCTGATGCCGCATAGTTAAG
CCAGTATACACTCCGCTATCGCTACGTGACTGGGTCATGGCTGCGCCCCGACACCCGCCAACACCCGCTG
ACGCGCCCTGACGGGCTTGTCTGCTCCCGGCATCCGCTTACAGACAAGCTGTGACCGTCTCCGGGAGCTG
CATGTGTCAGAGGTTTTCACCGTCATCACCGAAACGCGCGAGGCAGCTGCGGTAAAGCTCATCAGCGTGG
TCGTGAAGCGATTCACAGATGTCTGCCTGTTCATCCGCGTCCAGCTCGTTGAGTTTCTCCAGAAGCGTTA
ATGTCTGGCTTCTGATAAAGCGGGCCATGTTAAGGGCGGTTTTTTCCTGTTTGGTCACTGATGCCTCCGT
GTAAGGGGGATTTCTGTTCATGGGGGTAATGATACCGATGAAACGAGAGAGGATGCTCACGATACGGGTT
ACTGATGATGAACATGCCCGGTTACTGGAACGTTGTGAGGGTAAACAACTGGCGGTATGGATGCGGCGGG
ACCAGAGAAAAATCACTCAGGGTCAATGCCAGCGCTTCGTTAATACAGATGTAGGTGTTCCACAGGGTAG
CCAGCAGCATCCTGCGATGCAGATCCGGAACATAATGGTGCAGGGCGCTGACTTCCGCGTTTCCAGACTT
TACGAAACACGGAAACCGAAGACCATTCATGTTGTTGCTCAGGTCGCAGACGTTTTGCAGCAGCAGTCGC
TTCACGTTCGCTCGCGTATCGGTGATTCATTCTGCTAACCAGTAAGGCAACCCCGCCAGCCTAGCCGGGT
CCTCAACGACAGGAGCACGATCATGCGCACCCGTGGCCAGGACCCAACGCTGCCCGAGATGCGCCGCGTG
CGGCTGCTGGAGATGGCGGACGCGATGGATATGTTCTGCCAAGGGTTGGTTTGCGCATTCACAGTTCTCC
GCAAGAATTGATTGGCTCCAATTCTTGGAGTGGTGAATCCGTTAGCGAGGTGCCGCCGGCTTCCATTCAG
GTCGAGGTGGCCCGGCTCCATGCACCGCGACGCAACGCGGGGAGGCAGACAAGGTATAGGGCGGCGCCTA
CAATCCATGCCAACCCGTTCCATGTGCTCGCCGAGGCGGCATAAATCGCCGTGACGATCAGCGGTCCAAT
GATCGAAGTTAGGCTGGTAAGAGCCGCGAGCGATCCTTGAAGCTGTCCCTGATGGTCGTCATCTACCTGC
CTGGACAGCATGGCCTGCAACGCGGGCATCCCGATGCCGCCGGAAGCGAGAAGAATCATAATGGGGAAGG
CCATCCAGCCTCGCGTCGCGAACGCCAGCAAGACGTAGCCCAGCGCGTCGGCCGCCATGCCGGCGATAAT
GGCCTGCTTCTCGCCGAAACGTTTGGTGGCGGGACCAGTGACGAAGGCTTGAGCGAGGGCGTGCAAGATT
CCGAATACCGCAAGCGACAGGCCGATCATCGTCGCGCTCCAGCGAAAGCGGTCCTCGCCGAAAATGACCC
AGAGCGCTGCCGGCACCTGTCCTACGAGTTGCATGATAAAGAAGACAGTCATAAGTGCGGCGACGATAGT
CATGCCCCGCGCCCACCGGAAGGAGCTGACTGGGTTGAAGGCTCTCAAGGGCATCGGTCGAGATCCCGGT
GCCTAATGAGTGAGCTAACTTACATTAATTGCGTTGCGCTCACTGCCCGCTTTCCAGTCGGGAAACTGTC
GTGCCAGCTGCATTAATGAATCGGCCAACGCGCGGGGAGAGGCGGTTTGCGTATTGGGCGCCAGGGTGGT
TTTTCTTTTCACCAGTGAGACGGGCAACAGCTGATTGCCCTTCACCGCCTGGCCCTGAGAGAGTTGCAGC
AAGCGGTCCACGCTGGTTTGCCCCAGCAGGCGAAAATCCTGTTTGATGGTGGTTAACGGCGGGATATAAC
ATGAGCTGTCTTCGGTATCGTCGTATCCCACTACCGAGATATCCGCACCAACGCGCAGCCCGGACTCGGT
AATGGCGCGCATTGCGCCCAGCGCCATCTGATCGTTGGCAACCAGCATCGCAGTGGGAACGATGCCCTCA
TTCAGCATTTGCATGGTTTGTTGAAAACCGGACATGGCACTCCAGTCGCCTTCCCGTTCCGCTATCGGCT
GAATTTGATTGCGAGTGAGATATTTATGCCAGCCAGCCAGACGCAGACGCGCCGAGACAGAACTTAATGG
GCCCGCTAACAGCGCGATTTGCTGGTGACCCAATGCGACCAGATGCTCCACGCCCAGTCGCGTACCGTCT
TCATGGGAGAAAATAATACTGTTGATGGGTGTCTGGTCAGAGACATCAAGAAATAACGCCGGAACATTAG
TGCAGGCAGCTTCCACAGCAATGGCATCCTGGTCATCCAGCGGATAGTTAATGATCAGCCCACTGACGCG
TTGCGCGAGAAGATTGTGCACCGCCGCTTTACAGGCTTCGACGCCGCTTCGTTCTACCATCGACACCACC
ACGCTGGCACCCAGTTGATCGGCGCGAGATTTAATCGCCGCGACAATTTGCGACGGCGCGTGCAGGGCCA
GACTGGAGGTGGCAACGCCAATCAGCAACGACTGTTTGCCCGCCAGTTGTTGTGCCACGCGGTTGGGAAT
GTAATTCAGCTCCGCCATCGCCGCTTCCACTTTTTCCCGCGTTTTCGCAGAAACGTGGCTGGCCTGGTTC
ACCACGCGGGAAACGGTCTGATAAGAGACACCGGCATACTCTGCGACATCGTATAACGTTACTGGTTTCA
CATTCACCACCCTGAATTGACTCTCTTCCGGGCGCTATCATGCCATACCGCGAAAGGTTTTGCGCCATTC
GATGGTGTCCGGGATCTCGACGCTCTCCCTTATGCGACTCCTGCATTAGGAAGCAGCCCAGTAGTAGGTT
GAGGCCGTTGAGCACCGCCGCCGCAAGGAATGGTGCATGCAAGGAGATGGCGCCCAACAGTCCCCCGGCC
ACGGGGCCTGCCACCATACCCACGCCGAAACAAGCGCTCATGAGCCCGAAGTGGCGAGCCCGATCTTCCC
CATCGGTGATGTCGGCGATATAGGCGCCAGCAACCGCACCTGTGGCGCCGGTGATGCCGGCCACGATGCG
TCCGGCGTAGAGGATCGAGATCTCGATCCCGCGAAAT
Features (pLannotate 1.2.2; 20 found; start..end, strand, type, name):
      1..19      +  promoter       T7 promoter: promoter for bacteriophage T7 RNA polymerase
     20..44      +  protein_bind   lac operator: The lac repressor binds to the lac operator to inhibit transcription in E. coli. This inhibition can be relieved by adding lactose or isopropyl-β-D-thiogalactopyranoside (IPTG). lac repressor encoded by lacI
     59..81      +  RBS            RBS: efficient ribosome binding site from bacteriophage T7 gene 10 (Olins and Rangwala, 1989)
     94..111     +  CDS            capTEV™ (fragment): composite tag for in vivo biotinylation, TEV protease cleavage, and 6xHis tagging
    181..228     +  CDS            HOXA5 (fragment): HXA5_SHEEP - Also known as HOXA-5. Experimental evidence at transcript level: Swiss-Prot protein existence level 2. Sequence-specific transcription factor which is part of a developmental regulatory system that provides cells with specific positional identities on the anterior-posterior axis. Also binds to its own promoter. Binds specifically to the motif 5'-CYYNATTA[TG]Y-3' (By similarity). From Ovis aries (Sheep).
    236..285     +  CDS            SET1 (fragment): solubility-enhancement tag derived from T7 phage gene 10B
    293..340     +  terminator     T7 terminator: transcription terminator for bacteriophage T7 RNA polymerase
    363..467     -  CDS            TcR (fragment): tetracycline efflux protein; tet; confers resistance to tetracycline
    515..543     -  promoter       tet promoter: E. coli promoter for tetracycline efflux protein gene
    656..760     +  promoter       AmpR promoter: bla
    761..1621    +  CDS            AmpR: β-lactamase; bla; confers resistance to ampicillin, carbenicillin, and related antibiotics
   1792..2380    +  rep_origin     ori: high-copy-number ColE1/pMB1/pBR322/pUC origin of replication
   2566..2705    -  misc_feature   bom: basis of mobility region from pBR322
   2807..2998    -  CDS            rop: Rop protein, which maintains plasmids at low copy number; rop
   3015..3395    +  CDS            YPB1_ECOLX: Protein predicted: Swiss-Prot protein existence level 4. From Escherichia coli.
   3637..4261    -  CDS            TcR (fragment): tetracycline efflux protein; tet; confers resistance to tetracycline
   4276..4297    -  protein_bind   CAP binding site: CAP binding activates transcription in the presence of cAMP. E. coli catabolite activator protein
   4310..5391    -  CDS            lacI: lac repressor; lacI; The lac repressor binds to the lac operator to inhibit transcription in E. coli. This inhibition can be relieved by adding lactose or isopropyl-β-D-thiogalactopyranoside (IPTG).
   5392..5469    -  promoter       lacI promoter: lacI
   5477..5756    -  CDS            TcR (fragment): tetracycline efflux protein; tet; confers resistance to tetracycline
