[The description below was written by a language model from this plasmid's Addgene catalogue record and pLannotate feature annotations shown in this document.]
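Description:
pET16b-Antp is a bacterial expression vector built on the Novagen pET16b backbone. It is designed so that a protein of interest can be produced in E. coli as a fusion carrying the Antennapedia (Antp) cell-penetrating peptide at its C-terminus. The insert is a short 69 bp linker-Antp cassette of Drosophila melanogaster origin, cloned between XhoI and BamHI sites, both of which remain intact. The automated annotation labels a 48 nt stretch at this position as a HOXA5 fragment. This most likely reflects the conserved homeodomain sequence from which the Antp penetrating peptide derives, not a sheep gene. No cargo gene is present in this plasmid, so it serves as a recipient vector into which a coding sequence is placed upstream of the peptide.

Expression is driven by a T7 promoter with an adjacent lac operator, followed by the T7 gene 10 ribosome binding site and ending at the T7 terminator. The plasmid-borne lacI gene supplies repressor, so transcription is held off until IPTG induction in a host that provides T7 RNA polymerase. A small histidine-tag match just after the start region fits the N-terminal His tag of pET16b, which would allow metal-affinity purification of the fusion. The brief hit to a T7 gene 10-derived tag near the terminator is probably residual backbone sequence.

The plasmid is propagated through a pBR322-type origin with bom and rop elements, although the catalogue lists it as high copy. Selection is by ampicillin through β-lactamase, and the tetracycline-resistance fragments are non-functional backbone remnants. The associated work used cell-penetrating peptide-tagged Cre protein for genomic recombination in mouse skeletal and cardiac muscle.
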