Addgene plasmid #86866: pET16b-Antp
Purpose: Bacterial expression of fusion protein with cell penetrating peptide, antennapedia fragment, at C-terminus.
Depositing lab: Michael Chin. Depositing organization: University of Washington. Publication: Genomic DNA recombination with cell-penetrating peptide-tagged cre protein in mouse skeletal and cardiac muscle. Chien WM, Liu Y, Chin MT. Genesis. 2014 Jul;52(7):695-701. doi: 10.1002/dvg.22782. Epub 2014 May 5. PubMed 24753043.
Backbone
  Vector backbone: pET16b
  Backbone manufacturer: Novagen
  Backbone size w/o insert (bp): 5711
  Total vector size (bp): 5781
  Vector type: Bacterial Expression
Growth in bacteria
  Bacterial resistance: Ampicillin, 100 μg/mL
  Growth temperature: 37°C
  Growth strain: DH5alpha
  Copy number: High Copy
Gene/Insert
  Gene/Insert name: Linker-Antp (alt name: Antp cell penetrating peptide)
  Species: D. melanogaster (fly)
  Insert size (bp): 69
  Tag / fusion protein: Antp (C terminal on insert)
  Cloning method: Restriction Enzyme; 5′ cloning site XhoI (not destroyed); 3′ cloning site BamHi (not destroyed)
  Sequencing primers: 5′ T7; 3′ T7 termination
Terms and licenses: Academic/Nonprofit Terms; Industry Terms: Not Available to Industry
How to cite: pET16b-Antp was a gift from Michael Chin (Addgene plasmid # 86866 ; http://n2t.net/addgene:86866 ; RRID:Addgene_86866)
