>Addgene plasmid #86866 | pET16b-Antp | depositor partial sequence | sequence record 169421 | T7
TTTTGTTTAACTTTAAGAAGGAGATATACCATGGGCCATCATCATCATCATCATCATCATCATCACAGCA
GCGGCCATATCGAAGGTCGTCATATGCTCGAGGAGTCCGGCGGAGGCGGATCTCGCCAGATAAAGATTTG
GTTCCAGAATCGGCGCATGAAGTGGAAGAAGGGATCCGGCTGCTAACAAAGCCCGAAAGGAAGCTGAGTT
GGCTGCTGCCACCGCTGAGCAATAACTAGCATAACCCCTTGGGGCCTCTAAACGGGTCTTGAGGGGTTTT
TTGCTGAAAGGAGGAACTATATCCGGATATCCCGCAAGAGGCCCGGCAGTACCGGCATAACCAAGCCTAT
GCCTACAGCATCCAGGGTGACGGTGCCGAGGATGACGATGAGCGCATTGTTAGATTTCATACACGGTGCC
TGACTGCGTTAGCAATTTAACTGTGATAAACTACCGCATTAAAGCTTATCGATGATAAGCTGTCAAACAT
GAGAATTCTTGAAGACGAAAGGGCCTCGTGATACGCCTATTTTTATAGGTTAATGTCATGATAATAATGG
TTTCTTAGACGTCAGGTGGCACTTTTCGGGGAAATGTGCGCGGAACCCCTATTTGTTTATTTTTCTAAAT
ACATTCAAATATGTATCCGCTCATGAGACAATAACCCTGATAAATGCTTCAATAATATTGAAAAAGGAAG
AGTATGAGTATTCAACATTTCCGTGTCGCCCTTATTCCCTTTTTTGCGGCATTTTGCCTTCCTGTTTTTG
CTCACCCAGAAACGCTGGTGAAAGTAAAAGATGCTGAAGATCAGTTGGGTGCACGAGTGGGTTACATCGA
ACTGGATCTCAACAGCGGTAAGATCCTTGAGAGTTTTCGCCCCGAAGAACGTTTTCCAATGATGAGCACT
TTTAAAGTTCTGCTATGTGGCGCGGTATTATCCCGTGTTGACGCCGGGCAAGAGCAACTCGGTCGCCGCA
TACACTATTCTCAGAATGACTTGGTTGAGTA
